Addgene plasmid #157400: pD649-HAsp-NTRK3-COMP5AP-AviTag-9xHis
Purpose: Mammalian expression of cell-surface protein extracellular domain fused to COMP5AP-AviTag-9xHis. Protein is secreted from cells.
Depositing lab: Chris Garcia. Depositing organization: Stanford University. Publication: A Human IgSF Cell-Surface Interactome Reveals a Complex Network of Protein-Protein Interactions. Wojtowicz WM, Vielmetter J, Fernandes RA, Siepe DH, Eastman CL, Chisholm GB, Cox S, Klock H, Anderson PW, Rue SM, Miller JJ, Glaser SM, Bragstad ML, Vance J, Lam AW, Lesley SA, Zinn K, Garcia KC. Cell. 2020 Aug 20;182(4):1027-1043.e17. doi: 10.1016/j.cell.2020.07.025. PubMed 32822567.
Backbone
  Vector backbone: pD649
  Backbone size w/o insert (bp): 7153
  Vector type: Mammalian Expression
Growth in bacteria
  Bacterial resistance: Ampicillin, 100 μg/mL
  Growth temperature: 37°C
  Growth strain: DH5alpha
  Copy number: High Copy
Gene/Insert
  Gene/Insert name: NTRK3
  Species: H. sapiens (human)
  Insert size (bp): 1194
  Entrez Gene: NTRK3 (a.k.a. GP145-TrkC, TRKC, gp145(trkC))
  Promoter: CMV/SP6
  Tag / fusion protein: COMP5AP-AviTag-9xHis (C terminal on backbone)
  Cloning method: Restriction Enzyme; 5′ cloning site GCGGCCGC (not destroyed); 3′ cloning site GGCGCGCC (not destroyed)
  Sequencing primers: 5′ ATTTAGGTGACACTATAG; 3′ CGTCGCACTCCATCACGGTG
Resource information
  A portion of this plasmid was derived from a plasmid made by: synthesis by ThermoFisher
Terms and licenses: Academic/Nonprofit Terms; Industry Terms: Not Available to Industry
Depositor comments: Some plasmids in this collection may have an IS4-like element ISVsa5 family transposase upstream of the CMV promoter.
How to cite: pD649-HAsp-NTRK3-COMP5AP-AviTag-9xHis was a gift from Chris Garcia (Addgene plasmid # 157400 ; http://n2t.net/addgene:157400 ; RRID:Addgene_157400)
