[The description below was written by a language model from this plasmid's Addgene catalogue record and pLannotate feature annotations shown in this document.]
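Description:
pD649-HAsp-NTRK3-COMP5AP-AviTag-9xHis is a mammalian expression plasmid (8,347 bp in the depositor's full sequence) built on the pD649 backbone to produce a secreted, multimerised form of the extracellular domain of human NTRK3 (TrkC), the receptor tyrosine kinase for neurotrophin-3. It is propagated in E. coli as a high-copy plasmid through a ColE1/pUC-type origin with ampicillin selection (AmpR). The annotation also detects an SV40 promoter/EM7 promoter driving a puromycin N-acetyltransferase cassette with an SV40 poly(A) signal, which would allow puromycin selection in mammalian cells. Short fragments of KanR, lacZα, ble and an f1 origin appear to be backbone remnants.

Expression is driven by the CMV enhancer/promoter followed by a fragment of CMV intron A, with an SP6 promoter just upstream of the coding region that can serve for in vitro transcription and as a sequencing primer site. The open reading frame starts with a secretion signal: the plasmid name indicates "HAsp", while the annotation tool matches a fragment of this region to an immunoglobulin heavy-chain signal sequence. The roughly 1.2 kb NTRK3 ectodomain follows, cloned between retained NotI and AscI sites. It is fused at its C terminus to the backbone-encoded rat COMP coiled-coil segment, which drives pentamerisation, then human placental alkaline phosphatase as an enzymatic reporter, an AviTag for site-specific biotinylation, and a polyhistidine tag for purification (named 9xHis, annotated as 8xHis). A bGH poly(A) signal terminates the transcript.

The plasmid belongs to a collection made for a human IgSF cell-surface interactome study. The high-avidity AP-tagged pentamer is suited to detecting weak extracellular protein–protein interactions. The depositor notes that some plasmids in the collection may carry an IS4-like transposase insertion upstream of the CMV promoter; none is annotated here.
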