Features (pLannotate 1.2.2; 24 found; start..end, strand, type, name):
    119..143     -  CDS            KanR (fragment): aminoglycoside phosphotransferase; aph(3')-Ia; confers resistance to kanamycin
    254..842     +  rep_origin     ori: high-copy-number ColE1/pMB1/pBR322/pUC origin of replication
   1067..1084    +  terminator     rrnB T2 terminator (fragment): transcription terminator T2 from the E. coli rrnB gene
   1109..1128    -  CDS            lacZα (fragment): LacZα fragment of β-galactosidase; lacZ fragment
   1584..1600    +  protein_bind   lac operator: The lac repressor binds to the lac operator to inhibit transcription in E. coli. This inhibition can be relieved by adding lactose or isopropyl-β-D-thiogalactopyranoside (IPTG). lac repressor encoded by lacI
   1843..2146    +  enhancer       CMV enhancer: human cytomegalovirus immediate early enhancer
   2147..2350    +  promoter       CMV promoter: human cytomegalovirus (CMV) immediate early promoter
   2486..2529    +  intron         CMV intron (fragment): modified intron A from human cytomegalovirus
   2581..2599    +  promoter       SP6 promoter: promoter for bacteriophage SP6 RNA polymerase
   2603..2640    +  CDS            IgH signal sequence (fragment): signal sequence from the mouse immunoglobulin heavy chain variable region
   2746..3942    +  CDS            NTRK3 (fragment): NTRK3_HUMAN - Also known as TRKC. Experimental evidence at protein level: Swiss-Prot protein existence level 1. Receptor tyrosine kinase involved in nervous system and probably heart development. Upon binding of its ligand NTF3/neurotrophin-3, NTRK3 autophosphorylates and activates different signaling pathways, including the phosphatidylinositol 3-kinase/AKT and the MAPK pathways, that control cell survival and differentiation. From Homo sapiens (Human).
   4039..4218    +  CDS            Comp (fragment): COMP_RAT - Experimental evidence at protein level: Swiss-Prot protein existence level 1. May play a role in the structural integrity of cartilage via its interaction with other extracellular matrix proteins such as the collagens and fibronectin. Can mediate the interaction of chondrocytes with the cartilage extracellular matrix through interaction with cell surface integrin receptors. Could play a role in the pathogenesis of osteoarthritis. Potent suppressor of apoptosis in both primary chondrocytes and transformed cells. Suppresses apoptosis by blocking the activation of caspase-3 and by indu
   4206..5658    +  CDS            SEAP (fragment): secreted alkaline phosphatase from human placenta The natural enzyme has a C-terminal transmembrane sequence that is replaced by a GPI anchor.
   5683..5724    +  CDS            AviTag™ (fragment): peptide tag that allows for enzymatic biotinylation
   5728..5751    +  CDS            8xHis: 8xHis affinity tag
   5897..6008    +  polyA_signal   bGH poly(A) signal: bovine growth hormone polyadenylation signal
   6009..6117    +  rep_origin     f1 ori (fragment): f1 bacteriophage origin of replication; arrow indicates direction of (+) strand synthesis
   6131..6460    +  promoter       SV40 promoter: SV40 enhancer and early promoter
   6508..6555    +  promoter       EM7 promoter: synthetic bacterial promoter&nbsp
   6574..7173    +  CDS            PuroR (fragment): puromycin N-acetyltransferase; pac from Streptomyces; confers resistance to puromycin
   7183..7308    +  CDS            ble (fragment): BLE_KLEPN - Experimental evidence at protein level: Swiss-Prot protein existence level 1. Binding protein with a strong affinity to the bleomycin family of antibiotics. Binds to CL990; an antimitotic-antibiotic compound. From Klebsiella pneumoniae.
   7303..7424    +  polyA_signal   SV40 poly(A) signal: SV40 polyadenylation signal
   7477..8337    -  CDS            AmpR: β-lactamase; bla; confers resistance to ampicillin, carbenicillin, and related antibiotics
   8340..89      -  promoter       AmpR promoter (fragment) (across the origin): bla
>Addgene plasmid #157400 | pD649-HAsp-NTRK3-COMP5AP-AviTag-9xHis | depositor full sequence | sequence record 303909 | Full Sequence
TTTCAATATTATTGAAGCATTTATCAGGGTTATTGTCTCATGAGCGGATACATATTTGAATGTATTTAGA
AAAATAAACAAATAGGGGTCAGTGTTACAACCAATTAACCAATTCTGAACATTATCGCGAGCCCATTTAT
ACCTGAATATGGCTCATAACACCCCTTGCTCATGACCAAAATCCCTTAACGTGAGTTACGCGCGCGTCGT
TCCACTGAGCGTCAGACCCCGTAGAAAAGATCAAAGGATCTTCTTGAGATCCTTTTTTTCTGCGCGTAAT
CTGCTGCTTGCAAACAAAAAAACCACCGCTACCAGCGGTGGTTTGTTTGCCGGATCAAGAGCTACCAACT
CTTTTTCCGAAGGTAACTGGCTTCAGCAGAGCGCAGATACCAAATACTGTTCTTCTAGTGTAGCCGTAGT
TAGCCCACCACTTCAAGAACTCTGTAGCACCGCCTACATACCTCGCTCTGCTAATCCTGTTACCAGTGGC
TGCTGCCAGTGGCGATAAGTCGTGTCTTACCGGGTTGGACTCAAGACGATAGTTACCGGATAAGGCGCAG
CGGTCGGGCTGAACGGGGGGTTCGTGCACACAGCCCAGCTTGGAGCGAACGACCTACACCGAACTGAGAT
ACCTACAGCGTGAGCTATGAGAAAGCGCCACGCTTCCCGAAGGGAGAAAGGCGGACAGGTATCCGGTAAG
CGGCAGGGTCGGAACAGGAGAGCGCACGAGGGAGCTTCCAGGGGGAAACGCCTGGTATCTTTATAGTCCT
GTCGGGTTTCGCCACCTCTGACTTGAGCGTCGATTTTTGTGATGCTCGTCAGGGGGGCGGAGCCTATGGA
AAAACGCCAGCAACGCGGCCTTTTTACGGTTCCTGGCCTTTTGCTGGCCTTTTGCTCACATGTTCTTTCC
TGCGTTATCCCCTGATTCTGTGGATAACCGTATTACCGCCTTTGAGTGAGCTGATACCGCTCGCCGCAGC
CGAACGACCGAGCGCAGCGAGTCAGTGAGCGAGGAAGCGGAAGGCGAGAGTAGGGAACTGCCAGGCATCA
AACTAAGCAGAAGGCCCCTGACGGATGGCCTTTTTGCGTTTCTACAAACTCTTTCTGTGTTGTAAAACGA
CGGCCAGTCTTAAGCTCGGGCCCCCTGGGCGGTTCTGATAACGAGTAATCGTTAATCCGCAAATAACGTA
AAAACCCGCTTCGGCGGGTTTTTTTATGGGGGGAGTTTAGGGAAAGAGCATTTGTCAGAATATTTAAGGG
CGCCTGTCACTTTGCTTGATATATGAGAATTATTTAACCTTATAAATGAGAAAAAAGCAACGCACTTTAA
ATAAGATACGTTGCTTTTTCGATTGATGAACACCTATAATTAAACTATTCATCTATTATTTATGATTTTT
TGTATATACAATATTTCTAGTTTGTTAAAGAGAATTAAGAAAATAAATCTCGAAAATAATAAAGGGAAAA
TCAGTTTTTGATATCAAAATTATACATGTCAACGATAATACAAAATATAATACAAACTATAAGATGTTAT
CAGTATTTATTATCATTTAGAATAAATTTTGTGTCGCCCTTAATTGTGAGCGGATAACAATTACGAGCTT
CATGCACAGTGGCGTTGACTCAATATTGGCCATTAGCCATATTATTCATTGGTTATATAGCATAAATCAA
TATTGGCTATTGGCCATTGCATACGTTGTATCTATATCATAATATGTACATTTATATTGGCTCATGTCCA
ATATGACCGCCATGTTGGCATTGATTATTGACTAGTTATTAATAGTAATCAATTACGGGGTCATTAGTTC
ATAGCCCATATATGGAGTTCCGCGTTACATAACTTACGGTAAATGGCCCGCCTGGCTGACCGCCCAACGA
CCCCCGCCCATTGACGTCAATAATGACGTATGTTCCCATAGTAACGCCAATAGGGACTTTCCATTGACGT
CAATGGGTGGAGTATTTACGGTAAACTGCCCACTTGGCAGTACATCAAGTGTATCATATGCCAAGTACGC
CCCCTATTGACGTCAATGACGGTAAATGGCCCGCCTGGCATTATGCCCAGTACATGACCTTATGGGACTT
TCCTACTTGGCAGTACATCTACGTATTAGTCATCGCTATTACCATGGTGATGCGGTTTTGGCAGTACATC
AATGGGCGTGGATAGCGGTTTGACTCACGGGGATTTCCAAGTCTCCACCCCATTGACGTCAATGGGAGTT
TGTTTTGGCACCAAAATCAACGGGACTTTCCAAAATGTCGTAACAACTCCGCCCCATTGACGCAAATGGG
CGGTAGGCGTGTACGGTGGGAGGTCTATATAAGCAGAGCTCGTTTAGTGAACCGTCAGATCGCCTGGAGA
CGCCATCCACGCTGTTTTGACCTCCATAGAAGACACCGGGACCGATCCAGCCTCCGCGGCCGGGAACGGT
GCATTGGAACGCGGATTCCCCGTGCCAAGAGTGACGTAAGTACCGCCTATAGAGTCTATAGGCCCACCCC
CTTGGCTTCGTTAGAACGCGGCTACAATTAATACATAACCTTATGTATCATACACATACGATTTAGGTGA
CACTATAGAATAACATCCACTTTGCCTTTCTCTCCACAGGTGTCCACTCCCAGGTCCAACTGCACCTCGG
TTCTATCGAAAACGCGCCTGCTAGCGCCACCATGAAGACCATCATTGCCCTGAGCTACATCTTCTGCCTG
GTGTTCGCTGCGGCCGCCTGTCCTGCTAATTGCGTGTGTAGCAAGACCGAGATCAACTGCAGAAGGCCCG
ACGACGGCAATCTGTTCCCTCTGCTGGAAGGCCAGGACAGCGGCAACTCTAATGGCAACGCCAGCATCAA
CATCACCGACATCAGCCGGAACATCACCTCCATCCACATCGAGAACTGGCGGAGCCTGCACACCCTGAAC
GCCGTGGATATGGAACTGTACACCGGCCTGCAGAAGCTGACCATCAAGAATAGCGGCCTGCGGAGCATCC
AGCCTAGAGCCTTTGCCAAGAATCCCCATCTGCGGTACATCAACCTGAGCAGCAACCGGCTGACCACACT
GAGCTGGCAGCTGTTTCAGACCCTGAGCCTGAGAGAACTGCAGCTGGAACAGAACTTCTTCAACTGCTCC
TGCGACATCCGGTGGATGCAGCTGTGGCAAGAACAGGGCGAAGCCAAGCTGAACAGCCAGAACCTGTACT
GCATCAACGCCGACGGCTCTCAGCTGCCCCTGTTCAGAATGAACATCAGCCAGTGCGACCTGCCTGAGAT
CAGCGTGTCCCACGTGAACCTGACCGTCAGAGAAGGCGACAACGCCGTGATCACCTGTAACGGCTCTGGC
AGCCCTCTGCCTGATGTGGATTGGATCGTGACCGGACTGCAGAGCATCAATACCCACCAGACCAACCTGA
ACTGGACCAACGTGCACGCCATCAATCTGACCCTGGTCAACGTGACCTCCGAGGACAATGGCTTCACCCT
GACCTGTATCGCCGAGAACGTCGTGGGCATGAGCAATGCCTCTGTGGCCCTGACCGTGTACTACCCTCCT
AGAGTGGTGTCCCTGGAAGAACCCGAGCTGAGACTGGAACACTGCATCGAGTTTGTCGTGCGGGGCAACC
CTCCTCCTACACTGCATTGGCTGCACAACGGCCAGCCTCTGAGAGAGTCCAAGATCATCCACGTCGAGTA
CTACCAAGAGGGCGAGATCTCCGAGGGCTGTCTGCTGTTCAACAAGCCCACACACTACAACAACGGCAAC
TACACCCTGATCGCTAAGAACCCTCTGGGCACCGCCAACCAGACAATCAACGGCCACTTCCTGAAAGAGC
CCTTTCCAGAGAGCACCGACAACTTCATCCTGTTCGACGAGGTGTCCCCTACACCTCCTATCACCGTGAC
ACACAAGCCCGAAGAGGACACAGGCGCGCCGGAAGATCAAGTTGATCCAAGATTGATTGATGGCAAGGGC
GGATCTCTGGAGGTGCTGTTCCAGGGACCAGGCGGAAGCGGCAATCCCGGCGGCGATCTGGCCCCCCAGA
TGCTGCGCGAGCTGCAGGAGACCAATGCCGCCCTGCAGGACGTGCGCGAGCTGCTGCGCCACCGCGTGAA
GGAGATCACCTTCCTGAAGAACACCGTGATGGAGTGCGACGCCTGCGGTATGCAGCCCTCTAGAGGCTCC
GGCTCCATCATCCCAGTTGAGGAGGAGAACCCGGACTTCTGGAACCGCGAGGCAGCCGAGGCCCTGGGTG
CCGCCAAGAAGCTGCAGCCTGCACAGACAGCCGCCAAGAACCTCATCATCTTCCTGGGCGATGGGATGGG
GGTGTCTACGGTGACAGCTGCCAGGATCCTAAAAGGGCAGAAGAAGGACAAACTGGGGCCTGAGATACCC
CTGGCCATGGACCGCTTCCCATATGTGGCTCTGTCCAAGACATACAATGTAGACAAACATGTGCCAGACA
GTGGAGCCACAGCCACGGCCTACCTGTGCGGGGTCAAGGGCAACTTCCAGACCATTGGCTTGAGTGCAGC
CGCCCGCTTTAACCAGTGCAACACGACACGCGGCAACGAGGTCATCTCCGTGATGAATCGGGCCAAGAAA
GCAGGGAAGTCAGTGGGAGTGGTAACCACCACACGAGTGCAGCACGCCTCGCCAGCCGGCACCTACGCCC
ACACGGTGAACCGCAACTGGTACTCGGACGCCGACGTGCCTGCCTCGGCCCGCCAGGAGGGGTGCCAGGA
CATCGCTACGCAGCTCATCTCCAACATGGACATTGACGTGATCCTAGGTGGAGGCCGAAAGTACATGTTT
CGCATGGGAACCCCAGACCCTGAGTACCCAGATGACTACAGCCAAGGTGGGACCAGGCTGGACGGGAAGA
ATCTGGTGCAGGAATGGCTGGCGAAGCGCCAGGGTGCCCGGTATGTGTGGAACCGCACTGAGCTCATGCA
GGCTTCCCTGGACCCGTCTGTGACCCATCTCATGGGTCTCTTTGAGCCTGGAGACATGAAATACGAGATC
CACCGAGACTCCACACTGGACCCCTCCCTGATGGAGATGACAGAGGCTGCCCTGCGCCTGCTGAGCAGGA
ACCCCCGCGGCTTCTTCCTCTTCGTGGAGGGTGGTCGCATCGACCATGGTCATCATGAAAGCAGGGCTTA
CCGGGCACTGACTGAGACGATCATGTTCGACGACGCCATTGAGAGGGCGGGCCAGCTCACCAGCGAGGAG
GACACGCTGAGCCTCGTCACTGCCGACCACTCCCACGTCTTCTCCTTCGGAGGCTACCCCCTGCGAGGGA
GCTCCATCTTCGGGCTGGCCCCTGGCAAGGCCCGGGACAGGAAGGCCTACACGGTCCTCCTATACGGAAA
CGGTCCAGGCTATGTGCTCAAGGACGGCGCCCGGCCGGATGTTACCGAGAGCGAGAGCGGGAGCCCCGAG
TATCGGCAGCAGTCAGCAGTGCCCCTGGACGAAGAGACCCACGCAGGCGAGGACGTGGCGGTGTTCGCGC
GCGGCCCGCAGGCGCACCTGGTTCACGGCGTGCAGGAGCAGACCTTCATAGCGCACGTCATGGCCTTCGC
CGCCTGCCTGGAGCCCTACACCGCCTGCGACCTGGCGCCCCCCGCCGGCACCACCGACGCCGCGCACCCG
GGTGGCGGAGGACTGAACGACATCTTCGAGGCTCAGAAAATCGAATGGCACGAACATCACCATCACCATC
ACCATCACCATTAAGGCCGGCCTGTAGTCACTGGCACAACGCGTTACCCGGTAAGCCAATCGGGTATACA
CGGTCGTCATACTGCAGACAGGGTTCTTCTACTTTGCAAGATAGTCTTGAGTAGTAAAATAAATAGATAG
AGAAAATCAGCCTCGACTGTGCCTTCTAGTTGCCAGCCATCTGTTGTTTGCCCCTCCCCCGTGCCTTCCT
TGACCCTGGAAGGTGCCACTCCCACTGTCCTTTCCTAATAAAATGAGGAAATTGCATCACAACACTCAAC
CCTATCTCGGTCTATTCTTTTGATTTATAAGGGATTTTGCCGATTTCGGCCTATTGGTTAAAAAATGAGC
TGATTTAACAAAAATTTAACGCGAATTAATTCTGTGGAATGTGTGTCAGTTAGGGTGTGGAAAGTCCCCA
GGCTCCCCAGCAGGCAGAAGTATGCAAAGCATGCATCTCAATTAGTCAGCAACCAGGTGTGGAAAGTCCC
CAGGCTCCCCAGCAGGCAGAAGTATGCAAAGCATGCATCTCAATTAGTCAGCAACCATAGTCCCGCCCCT
AACTCCGCCCATCCCGCCCCTAACTCCGCCCAGTTCCGCCCATTCTCCGCCCCATGGCTGACTAATTTTT
TTTATTTATGCAGAGGCCGAGGCCGCCTCTGCCTCTGAGCTATTCCAGAAGTAGTGAGGAGGCTTTTTTG
GAGGCCTAGGCTTTTGCAAAAAGCTCCCGGGAGCTTGTATATCCATTTTCGGATCTGATCAGCACGTGTT
GACAATTAATCATCGGCATAGTATATCGGCATAGTATAATACGACAAGGTGAGGAACTAAACCATGACCG
AGTACAAGCCCACGGTGCGCCTCGCCACCCGCGACGACGTCCCCAGGGCCGTACGCACCCTCGCCGCCGC
GTTCGCCGACTACCCCGCCACGCGCCACACCGTCGATCCGGACCGCCACATCGAGCGGGTCACCGAGCTG
CAAGAACTCTTCCTCACGCGCGTCGGGCTCGACATCGGCAAGGTGTGGGTCGCGGACGACGGCGCCGCGG
TGGCGGTCTGGACCACGCCGGAGAGCGTCGAAGCGGGGGCGGTGTTCGCCGAGATCGGCCCGCGCATGGC
CGAGTTGAGCGGTTCCCGGCTGGCCGCGCAGCAACAGATGGAAGGCCTCCTGGCGCCGCACCGGCCCAAG
GAGCCCGCGTGGTTCCTGGCCACCGTCGGCGTCTCGCCCGACCACCAGGGCAAGGGTCTGGGCAGCGCCG
TCGTGCTCCCCGGAGTGGAGGCGGCCGAGCGCGCCGGGGTGCCCGCCTTCCTGGAGACATCCGCGCCCCG
CAACCTCCCCTTCTACGAGCGGCTCGGCTTCACCGTCACCGCCGACGTCGAGGTGCCCGAAGGACCGCGC
ACCTGGTGCATGACCCGCAAGCCCGGTGCCTGACACGTGCTACGAGATTTCGATTCCACCGCCGCCTTCT
ATGAAAGGTTGGGCTTCGGAATCGTTTTCCGGGACGCCGGCTGGATGATCCTCCAGCGCGGGGATCTCAT
GCTGGAGTTCTTCGCCCACCCCAACTTGTTTATTGCAGCTTATAATGGTTACAAATAAAGCAATAGCATC
ACAAATTTCACAAATAAAGCATTTTTTTCACTGCATTCTAGTTGTGGTTTGTCCAAACTCATCAATGTAT
CTTATCATGTCTGTATACCGTCGACCTCTAGCTAGAGCTTGGCGTAATCATGGTCATTACCAATGCTTAA
TCAGTGAGGCACCTATCTCAGCGATCTGTCTATTTCGTTCATCCATAGTTGCCTGACTCCCCGTCGTGTA
GATAACTACGATACGGGAGGGCTTACCATCTGGCCCCAGCGCTGCGATGATACCGCGAGAACCACGCTCA
CCGGCTCCGGATTTATCAGCAATAAACCAGCCAGCCGGAAGGGCCGAGCGCAGAAGTGGTCCTGCAACTT
TATCCGCCTCCATCCAGTCTATTAATTGTTGCCGGGAAGCTAGAGTAAGTAGTTCGCCAGTTAATAGTTT
GCGCAACGTTGTTGCCATCGCTACAGGCATCGTGGTGTCACGCTCGTCGTTTGGTATGGCTTCATTCAGC
TCCGGTTCCCAACGATCAAGGCGAGTTACATGATCCCCCATGTTGTGCAAAAAAGCGGTTAGCTCCTTCG
GTCCTCCGATCGTTGTCAGAAGTAAGTTGGCCGCAGTGTTATCACTCATGGTTATGGCAGCACTGCATAA
TTCTCTTACTGTCATGCCATCCGTAAGATGCTTTTCTGTGACTGGTGAGTACTCAACCAAGTCATTCTGA
GAATAGTGTATGCGGCGACCGAGTTGCTCTTGCCCGGCGTCAATACGGGATAATACCGCGCCACATAGCA
GAACTTTAAAAGTGCTCATCATTGGAAAACGTTCTTCGGGGCGAAAACTCTCAAGGATCTTACCGCTGTT
GAGATCCAGTTCGATGTAACCCACTCGTGCACCCAACTGATCTTCAGCATCTTTTACTTTCACCAGCGTT
TCTGGGTGAGCAAAAACAGGAAGGCAAAATGCCGCAAAAAAGGGAATAAGGGCGACACGGAAATGTTGAA
TACTCATATTCTTCCTT
