>Addgene plasmid #157400 | pD649-HAsp-NTRK3-COMP5AP-AviTag-9xHis | depositor partial sequence | sequence record 303910 | insert (extracellular domain)
TGTCCTGCTAATTGCGTGTGTAGCAAGACCGAGATCAACTGCAGAAGGCCCGACGACGGCAATCTGTTCC
CTCTGCTGGAAGGCCAGGACAGCGGCAACTCTAATGGCAACGCCAGCATCAACATCACCGACATCAGCCG
GAACATCACCTCCATCCACATCGAGAACTGGCGGAGCCTGCACACCCTGAACGCCGTGGATATGGAACTG
TACACCGGCCTGCAGAAGCTGACCATCAAGAATAGCGGCCTGCGGAGCATCCAGCCTAGAGCCTTTGCCA
AGAATCCCCATCTGCGGTACATCAACCTGAGCAGCAACCGGCTGACCACACTGAGCTGGCAGCTGTTTCA
GACCCTGAGCCTGAGAGAACTGCAGCTGGAACAGAACTTCTTCAACTGCTCCTGCGACATCCGGTGGATG
CAGCTGTGGCAAGAACAGGGCGAAGCCAAGCTGAACAGCCAGAACCTGTACTGCATCAACGCCGACGGCT
CTCAGCTGCCCCTGTTCAGAATGAACATCAGCCAGTGCGACCTGCCTGAGATCAGCGTGTCCCACGTGAA
CCTGACCGTCAGAGAAGGCGACAACGCCGTGATCACCTGTAACGGCTCTGGCAGCCCTCTGCCTGATGTG
GATTGGATCGTGACCGGACTGCAGAGCATCAATACCCACCAGACCAACCTGAACTGGACCAACGTGCACG
CCATCAATCTGACCCTGGTCAACGTGACCTCCGAGGACAATGGCTTCACCCTGACCTGTATCGCCGAGAA
CGTCGTGGGCATGAGCAATGCCTCTGTGGCCCTGACCGTGTACTACCCTCCTAGAGTGGTGTCCCTGGAA
GAACCCGAGCTGAGACTGGAACACTGCATCGAGTTTGTCGTGCGGGGCAACCCTCCTCCTACACTGCATT
GGCTGCACAACGGCCAGCCTCTGAGAGAGTCCAAGATCATCCACGTCGAGTACTACCAAGAGGGCGAGAT
CTCCGAGGGCTGTCTGCTGTTCAACAAGCCCACACACTACAACAACGGCAACTACACCCTGATCGCTAAG
AACCCTCTGGGCACCGCCAACCAGACAATCAACGGCCACTTCCTGAAAGAGCCCTTTCCAGAGAGCACCG
ACAACTTCATCCTGTTCGACGAGGTGTCCCCTACACCTCCTATCACCGTGACACACAAGCCCGAAGAGGA
CACA
